Addgene plasmid #40260: pcDNA3-mRuby2
Purpose: RFP with robust performance in protein fusions and useful as FRET acceptor for Clover in a FRET pair that offers bright fluorescence, dynamic range, and photostability while limiting emissions overlap
Depositing lab: Michael Lin. Depositing organization: Stanford University. Publication: Improving FRET dynamic range with bright green and red fluorescent proteins. Lam AJ, St-Pierre F, Gong Y, Marshall JD, Cranfill PJ, Baird MA, McKeown MR, Wiedenmann J, Davidson MW, Schnitzer MJ, Tsien RY, Lin MZ. Nat Methods. 2012 Sep 9. doi: 10.1038/nmeth.2171. PubMed 22961245.
Backbone
  Vector backbone: pcDNA3
  Backbone manufacturer: Invitrogen
  Backbone size w/o insert (bp): 5478
  Total vector size (bp): 6192
  Modifications to backbone: His6 and Xpress tags at N-terminus of insert.
  Vector type: Mammalian Expression
  Selectable markers: Neomycin (select with G418)
Growth in bacteria
  Bacterial resistance: Ampicillin, 100 μg/mL
  Growth temperature: 37°C
  Growth strain: DH5alpha
  Copy number: High Copy
Gene/Insert
  Gene/Insert name: mRuby2
  Species: Synthetic; Entacmaea quadricolor
  Insert size (bp): 714
  Promoter: CMV IE
  Tag / fusion protein: His6 (N terminal on backbone); Xpress (N terminal on backbone)
  Cloning method: Restriction Enzyme; 5′ cloning site BamHI (not destroyed); 3′ cloning site EcoRI (not destroyed)
  Sequencing primers: 5′ T7; 3′ BGH Rev
Terms and licenses: Academic/Nonprofit Terms; Industry Terms: Not Available to Industry
Depositor comments: mRuby2 is the brightest red fluorescent protein (RFP) characterized to date, with robust performance in protein fusions. Also, it is useful as FRET acceptor for Clover GFP in a FRET pair that offers bright fluorescence, dynamic range, and photostability while limiting emissions overlap.
How to cite: pcDNA3-mRuby2 was a gift from Michael Lin (Addgene plasmid # 40260 ; http://n2t.net/addgene:40260 ; RRID:Addgene_40260)
