[The description below was written by a language model from this plasmid's Addgene catalogue record, the feature table of its GenBank file and pLannotate feature annotations shown in this document.]
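Description:
pcDNA3-mRuby2 is a mammalian expression plasmid built on the pcDNA3 backbone that carries the coding sequence for mRuby2, a monomeric red fluorescent protein engineered from a protein of the sea anemone Entacmaea quadricolor. The roughly 6.2 kb plasmid is propagated in E. coli through a high-copy ColE1/pUC-type origin with ampicillin selection (AmpR under its own bla promoter). An f1 origin is also present. For mammalian cells, an SV40 early promoter drives a neomycin phosphotransferase gene followed by an SV40 poly(A) signal, allowing G418 selection of stable transfectants.

The expression cassette uses the human CMV immediate-early enhancer and promoter, with a bovine growth hormone polyadenylation signal downstream. The mRuby2 open reading frame was cloned between BamHI and EcoRI sites, both retained, and sits in frame behind an N-terminal leader supplied by the modified backbone. That leader comprises a His6 tag, a T7 gene 10 leader peptide, and an Xpress epitope containing an enterokinase cleavage site. The automated annotation labels the His6 stretch as a fragment of a composite tag, and it also reports short matches such as an HIV-1 LTR fragment and a ble fragment, which are probably incidental hits rather than functional elements. T7 and SP6 promoters flank the insert and can serve for sequencing or in vitro transcription. The separate GenBank record covers only a 755 bp stretch containing mRuby2 and the Xpress tag in reverse orientation.

According to the depositor, mRuby2 is a very bright RFP that performs robustly in protein fusions. It also serves as a FRET acceptor for the green protein Clover, giving a pair with bright fluorescence, good dynamic range and photostability and limited emission overlap.
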