Features (pLannotate 1.2.2; 24 found; start..end, strand, type, name):
    125..504     +  enhancer       CMV enhancer: human cytomegalovirus immediate early enhancer
    505..708     +  promoter       CMV promoter: human cytomegalovirus (CMV) immediate early promoter
    704..737     +  LTR            5' LTR (truncated) (fragment): truncated 5' long terminal repeat (LTR) from HIV-1
    753..771     +  promoter       T7 promoter: promoter for bacteriophage T7 RNA polymerase
    812..832     +  CDS            capTEV™ (fragment): composite tag for in vivo biotinylation, TEV protease cleavage, and 6xHis tagging
    833..865     +  CDS            T7 tag (gene 10 leader): leader peptide from bacteriophage T7 gene 10 promotes efficient translation in E. coli
    869..892     +  CDS            Xpress™ tag: Xpress™ epitope tag, including an enterokinase recognition and cleavage site
    899..1609    +  CDS            mRuby2: mRuby2 is a basic (constitutively fluorescent) red fluorescent protein published in 2012, derived from Entacmaea quadricolor. It has moderate acid sensitivity.
   1673..1691    -  promoter       SP6 promoter: promoter for bacteriophage SP6 RNA polymerase
   1717..1941    +  polyA_signal   bGH poly(A) signal: bovine growth hormone polyadenylation signal
   1945..1966    +  promoter       SV40 promoter (fragment): SV40 enhancer and early promoter
   1987..2415    +  rep_origin     f1 ori (sequence partly withheld): f1 bacteriophage origin of replication; arrow indicates direction of (+) strand synthesis
   2429..2758    +  promoter       SV40 promoter: SV40 enhancer and early promoter
   2825..3616    +  CDS            neo: KKA2_KLEPN - Also known as kan, nptII. Experimental evidence at protein level: Swiss-Prot protein existence level 1. Resistance to kanamycin, neomycin, paromomycin, ribostamycin, butirosin and gentamicin B. From Klebsiella pneumoniae.
   3640..3798    +  CDS            ble (fragment): BLE_KLEPN - Experimental evidence at protein level: Swiss-Prot protein existence level 1. Binding protein with a strong affinity to the bleomycin family of antibiotics. Binds to CL990; an antimitotic-antibiotic compound. From Klebsiella pneumoniae.
   3793..3914    +  polyA_signal   SV40 poly(A) signal: SV40 polyadenylation signal
   3987..4003    -  protein_bind   lac operator: The lac repressor binds to the lac operator to inhibit transcription in E. coli. This inhibition can be relieved by adding lactose or isopropyl-β-D-thiogalactopyranoside (IPTG). lac repressor encoded by lacI
   4011..4041    -  promoter       lac promoter: promoter for the E. coli lac operon
   4056..4077    -  protein_bind   CAP binding site: CAP binding activates transcription in the presence of cAMP. E. coli catabolite activator protein
   4090..4182    -  CDS            lacI (fragment): lac repressor; lacI; The lac repressor binds to the lac operator to inhibit transcription in E. coli. This inhibition can be relieved by adding lactose or isopropyl-β-D-thiogalactopyranoside (IPTG).
   4365..4953    -  rep_origin     ori: high-copy-number ColE1/pMB1/pBR322/pUC origin of replication
   5124..5984    -  CDS            AmpR: β-lactamase; bla; confers resistance to ampicillin, carbenicillin, and related antibiotics
   5985..6089    -  promoter       AmpR promoter: bla
   6148..6200    -  misc_feature   bom (fragment): basis of mobility region from pBR322
>Addgene plasmid #40260 | pcDNA3-mRuby2 | addgene full sequence | sequence record 243381 | Addgene NGS Result
GAGTAGTGCGCGAGCAAAATTTAAGCTACAACAAGGCAAGGCTTGACCGACAATTGCATGAAGAATCTGC
TTAGGGTTAGGCGTTTTGCGCTGCTTCGCGATGTACGGGCCAGATATACGCGTTGACATTGATTATTGAC
TAGTTATTAATAGTAATCAATTACGGGGTCATTAGTTCATAGCCCATATATGGAGTTCCGCGTTACATAA
CTTACGGTAAATGGCCCGCCTGGCTGACCGCCCAACGACCCCCGCCCATTGACGTCAATAATGACGTATG
TTCCCATAGTAACGCCAATAGGGACTTTCCATTGACGTCAATGGGTGGAGTATTTACGGTAAACTGCCCA
CTTGGCAGTACATCAAGTGTATCATATGCCAAGTACGCCCCCTATTGACGTCAATGACGGTAAATGGCCC
GCCTGGCATTATGCCCAGTACATGACCTTATGGGACTTTCCTACTTGGCAGTACATCTACGTATTAGTCA
TCGCTATTACCATGGTGATGCGGTTTTGGCAGTACATCAATGGGCGTGGATAGCGGTTTGACTCACGGGG
ATTTCCAAGTCTCCACCCCATTGACGTCAATGGGAGTTTGTTTTGGCACCAAAATCAACGGGACTTTCCA
AAATGTCGTAACAACTCCGCCCCATTGACGCAAATGGGCGGTAGGCGTGTACGGTGGGAGGTCTATATAA
GCAGAGCTCTCTGGCTAACTAGAGAACCCACTGCTTACTGGCTTATCGAAATTAATACGACTCACTATAG
GGAGACCCAAGCTTGCGGCCGCCACCATGGTGCGGGGTTCTCATCATCATCATCATCATGGTATGGCTAG
CATGACTGGTGGACAGCAAATGGGTCGGGATCTGTACGACGATGACGATAAGGATCCGATGGTGTCTAAG
GGCGAAGAGCTGATCAAGGAAAATATGCGTATGAAGGTGGTCATGGAAGGTTCGGTCAACGGCCACCAAT
TCAAATGCACAGGTGAAGGAGAAGGCAATCCGTACATGGGAACTCAAACCATGAGGATCAAAGTCATCGA
GGGAGGACCCCTGCCATTTGCCTTTGACATTCTTGCCACGTCGTTCATGTATGGCAGCCGTACTTTTATC
AAGTACCCGAAAGGCATTCCTGATTTCTTTAAACAGTCCTTTCCTGAGGGTTTTACTTGGGAAAGAGTTA
CGAGATACGAAGATGGTGGAGTCGTCACCGTCATGCAGGACACCAGCCTTGAGGATGGCTGTCTCGTTTA
CCACGTCCAAGTCAGAGGGGTAAACTTTCCCTCCAATGGTCCCGTGATGCAGAAGAAGACCAAGGGTTGG
GAGCCTAATACAGAGATGATGTATCCAGCAGATGGTGGTCTGAGGGGATACACTCATATGGCACTGAAAG
TTGATGGTGGTGGCCATCTGTCTTGCTCTTTCGTAACAACTTACAGGTCAAAAAAGACCGTCGGGAACAT
CAAGATGCCCGGTATCCATGCCGTTGATCACCGCCTGGAAAGGTTAGAGGAAAGTGACAATGAAATGTTC
GTAGTACAACGCGAACACGCAGTTGCCAAGTTCGCCGGGCTTGGTGGTGGGATGGACGAGCTGTACAAGT
AAGAATTCTGCAGATATCCATCACACTGGCGGCCGCTCGAGCATGCATCTAGAGGGCCCTATTCTATAGT
GTCACCTAAATGCTAGAGCTCGCTGATCAGCCTCGACTGTGCCTTCTAGTTGCCAGCCATCTGTTGTTTG
CCCCTCCCCCGTGCCTTCCTTGACCCTGGAAGGTGCCACTCCCACTGTCCTTTCCTAATAAAATGAGGAA
ATTGCATCGCATTGTCTGAGTAGGTGTCATTCTATTCTGGGGGGTGGGGTGGGGCAGGACAGCAAGGGGG
AGGATTGGGAAGACAATAGCAGGCATGCTGGGGATGCGGTGGGCTCTATGGCTTCTGAGGCGGAAAGAAC
CAGCTGGGGCTCTAGGGGGTATCCCC
[124 nt withheld, positions 1987-2110]
C
[91 nt withheld, positions 2112-2202]
A
[49 nt withheld, positions 2204-2252]
CCTTTGACGTTGGAGTCCACGTTCTTTAATAGTGGACTCTTGTTCCAAACTGGAACAACACTCAACCCTA
TCTCGGTCTATTCTTTTGATTTATAAGGGATTTTGCCGATTTCGGCCTATTGGTTAAAAAATGAGCTGAT
TTAACAAAAATTTAACGCGAATTAATTCTGTGGAATGTGTGTCAGTTAGGGTGTGGAAAGTCCCCAGGCT
CCCCAGCAGGCAGAAGTATGCAAAGCATGCATCTCAATTAGTCAGCAACCAGGTGTGGAAAGTCCCCAGG
CTCCCCAGCAGGCAGAAGTATGCAAAGCATGCATCTCAATTAGTCAGCAACCATAGTCCCGCCCCTAACT
CCGCCCATCCCGCCCCTAACTCCGCCCAGTTCCGCCCATTCTCCGCCCCATGGCTGACTAATTTTTTTTA
TTTATGCAGAGGCCGAGGCCGCCTCTGCCTCTGAGCTATTCCAGAAGTAGTGAGGAGGCTTTTTTGGAGG
CCTAGGCTTTTGCAAAAAGCTCCCGGGAGCTTGTATATCCATTTTCGGATCTGATCAAGAGACAGGATGA
GGATCGTTTCGCATGATTGAACAAGATGGATTGCACGCAGGTTCTCCGGCCGCTTGGGTGGAGAGGCTAT
TCGGCTATGACTGGGCACAACAGACAATCGGCTGCTCTGATGCCGCCGTGTTCCGGCTGTCAGCGCAGGG
GCGCCCGGTTCTTTTTGTCAAGACCGACCTGTCCGGTGCCCTGAATGAACTGCAGGACGAGGCAGCGCGG
CTATCGTGGCTGGCCACGACGGGCGTTCCTTGCGCAGCTGTGCTCGACGTTGTCACTGAAGCGGGAAGGG
ACTGGCTGCTATTGGGCGAAGTGCCGGGGCAGGATCTCCTGTCATCTCACCTTGCTCCTGCCGAGAAAGT
ATCCATCATGGCTGATGCAATGCGGCGGCTGCATACGCTTGATCCGGCTACCTGCCCATTCGACCACCAA
GCGAAACATCGCATCGAGCGAGCACGTACTCGGATGGAAGCCGGTCTTGTCGATCAGGATGATCTGGACG
AAGAGCATCAGGGGCTCGCGCCAGCCGAACTGTTCGCCAGGCTCAAGGCGCGCATGCCCGACGGCGAGGA
TCTCGTCGTGACCCATGGCGATGCCTGCTTGCCGAATATCATGGTGGAAAATGGCCGCTTTTCTGGATTC
ATCGACTGTGGCCGGCTGGGTGTGGCGGACCGCTATCAGGACATAGCGTTGGCTACCCGTGATATTGCTG
AAGAGCTTGGCGGCGAATGGGCTGACCGCTTCCTCGTGCTTTACGGTATCGCCGCTCCCGATTCGCAGCG
CATCGCCTTCTATCGCCTTCTTGACGAGTTCTTCTGAGCGGGACTCTGGGGTTCGAAATGACCGACCAAG
CGACGCCCAACCTGCCATCACGAGATTTCGATTCCACCGCCGCCTTCTATGAAAGGTTGGGCTTCGGAAT
CGTTTTCCGGGACGCCGGCTGGATGATCCTCCAGCGCGGGGATCTCATGCTGGAGTTCTTCGCCCACCCC
AACTTGTTTATTGCAGCTTATAATGGTTACAAATAAAGCAATAGCATCACAAATTTCACAAATAAAGCAT
TTTTTTCACTGCATTCTAGTTGTGGTTTGTCCAAACTCATCAATGTATCTTATCATGTCTGTATACCGTC
GACCTCTAGCTAGAGCTTGGCGTAATCATGGTCATAGCTGTTTCCTGTGTGAAATTGTTATCCGCTCACA
ATTCCACACAACATACGAGCCGGAAGCATAAAGTGTAAAGCCTGGGGTGCCTAATGAGTGAGCTAACTCA
CATTAATTGCGTTGCGCTCACTGCCCGCTTTCCAGTCGGGAAACCTGTCGTGCCAGCTGCATTAATGAAT
CGGCCAACGCGCGGGGAGAGGCGGTTTGCGTATTGGGCGCTCTTCCGCTTCCTCGCTCACTGACTCGCTG
CGCTCGGTCGTTCGGCTGCGGCGAGCGGTATCAGCTCACTCAAAGGCGGTAATACGGTTATCCACAGAAT
CAGGGGATAACGCAGGAAAGAACATGTGAGCAAAAGGCCAGCAAAAGGCCAGGAACCGTAAAAAGGCCGC
GTTGCTGGCGTTTTTCCATAGGCTCCGCCCCCCTGACGAGCATCACAAAAATCGACGCTCAAGTCAGAGG
TGGCGAAACCCGACAGGACTATAAAGATACCAGGCGTTTCCCCCTGGAAGCTCCCTCGTGCGCTCTCCTG
TTCCGACCCTGCCGCTTACCGGATACCTGTCCGCCTTTCTCCCTTCGGGAAGCGTGGCGCTTTCTCATAG
CTCACGCTGTAGGTATCTCAGTTCGGTGTAGGTCGTTCGCTCCAAGCTGGGCTGTGTGCACGAACCCCCC
GTTCAGCCCGACCGCTGCGCCTTATCCGGTAACTATCGTCTTGAGTCCAACCCGGTAAGACACGACTTAT
CGCCACTGGCAGCAGCCACTGGTAACAGGATTAGCAGAGCGAGGTATGTAGGCGGTGCTACAGAGTTCTT
GAAGTGGTGGCCTAACTACGGCTACACTAGAAGAACAGTATTTGGTATCTGCGCTCTGCTGAAGCCAGTT
ACCTTCGGAAAAAGAGTTGGTAGCTCTTGATCCGGCAAACAAACCACCGCTGGTAGCGGTGGTTTTTTTG
TTTGCAAGCAGCAGATTACGCGCAGAAAAAAAGGATCTCAAGAAGATCCTTTGATCTTTTCTACGGGGTC
TGACGCTCAGTGGAACGAAAACTCACGTTAAGGGATTTTGGTCATGAGATTATCAAAAAGGATCTTCACC
TAGATCCTTTTAAATTAAAAATGAAGTTTTAAATCAATCTAAAGTATATATGAGTAAACTTGGTCTGACA
GTTACCAATGCTTAATCAGTGAGGCACCTATCTCAGCGATCTGTCTATTTCGTTCATCCATAGTTGCCTG
ACTCCCCGTCGTGTAGATAACTACGATACGGGAGGGCTTACCATCTGGCCCCAGTGCTGCAATGATACCG
CGAGACCCACGCTCACCGGCTCCAGATTTATCAGCAATAAACCAGCCAGCCGGAAGGGCCGAGCGCAGAA
GTGGTCCTGCAACTTTATCCGCCTCCATCCAGTCTATTAATTGTTGCCGGGAAGCTAGAGTAAGTAGTTC
GCCAGTTAATAGTTTGCGCAACGTTGTTGCCATTGCTACAGGCATCGTGGTGTCACGCTCGTCGTTTGGT
ATGGCTTCATTCAGCTCCGGTTCCCAACGATCAAGGCGAGTTACATGATCCCCCATGTTGTGCAAAAAAG
CGGTTAGCTCCTTCGGTCCTCCGATCGTTGTCAGAAGTAAGTTGGCCGCAGTGTTATCACTCATGGTTAT
GGCAGCACTGCATAATTCTCTTACTGTCATGCCATCCGTAAGATGCTTTTCTGTGACTGGTGAGTACTCA
ACCAAGTCATTCTGAGAATAGTGTATGCGGCGACCGAGTTGCTCTTGCCCGGCGTCAATACGGGATAATA
CCGCGCCACATAGCAGAACTTTAAAAGTGCTCATCATTGGAAAACGTTCTTCGGGGCGAAAACTCTCAAG
GATCTTACCGCTGTTGAGATCCAGTTCGATGTAACCCACTCGTGCACCCAACTGATCTTCAGCATCTTTT
ACTTTCACCAGCGTTTCTGGGTGAGCAAAAACAGGAAGGCAAAATGCCGCAAAAAAGGGAATAAGGGCGA
CACGGAAATGTTGAATACTCATACTCTTCCTTTTTCAATATTATTGAAGCATTTATCAGGGTTATTGTCT
CATGAGCGGATACATATTTGAATGTATTTAGAAAAATAAACAAATAGGGGTTCCGCGCACATTTCCCCGA
AAAGTGCCACCTGACGTCGACGGATCGGGAGATCTCCCGATCCCCTATGGTGCACTCTCAGTACAATCTG
CTCTGATGCCGCATAGTTAAGCCAGTATCTGCTCCCTGCTTGTGTGTTGGAGGTCGCT
