LOCUS       Exported 755 bp ds-DNA linear SYN 19-MAY-2021
DEFINITION  RFP with robust performance in protein fusions and useful as FRET
            acceptor for Clover in a FRET pair that offers bright fluorescence,
            dynamic range, and photostability while limiting emissions overlap.
ACCESSION   .
VERSION     .
KEYWORDS    pcDNA3-mRuby2
SOURCE      synthetic DNA construct
  ORGANISM  synthetic DNA construct
REFERENCE   1 (bases 1 to 755)
  AUTHORS   Lam AJ, St-Pierre F, Gong Y, Marshall JD, Cranfill PJ, Baird MA,
            McKeown MR, Wiedenmann J, Davidson MW, Schnitzer MJ, Tsien RY, Lin
            MZ
  TITLE     Improving FRET dynamic range with bright green and red fluorescent
            proteins.
  JOURNAL   Nat Methods. 2012 Sep 9. doi: 10.1038/nmeth.2171.
  PUBMED    22961245
REFERENCE   2 (bases 1 to 755)
  AUTHORS   .
  TITLE     Direct Submission
  JOURNAL   Exported May 19, 2021 from SnapGene Server 1.1.58
            http://www.snapgene.com
FEATURES             Location/Qualifiers
     source          1..755
                     /organism="synthetic DNA construct"
                     /mol_type="other DNA"
     CDS             complement(11..721)
                     /codon_start=1
                     /product="monomeric red fluorescent protein derived from
                     mRuby, with improved photophysical properties (Lam et al.,
                     2012)"
                     /label=mRuby2
                     /translation="MVSKGEELIKENMRMKVVMEGSVNGHQFKCTGEGEGNPYMGTQTM
                     RIKVIEGGPLPFAFDILATSFMYGSRTFIKYPKGIPDFFKQSFPEGFTWERVTRYEDGG
                     VVTVMQDTSLEDGCLVYHVQVRGVNFPSNGPVMQKKTKGWEPNTEMMYPADGGLRGYTH
                     MALKVDGGGHLSCSFVTTYRSKKTVGNIKMPGIHAVDHRLERLEESDNEMFVVQREHAV
                     AKFAGLGGGMDELYK"
     CDS             complement(728..751)
                     /codon_start=1
                     /product="Xpress(TM) epitope tag, including an enterokinase
                     recognition and cleavage site"
                     /label=Xpress(TM) tag
                     /translation="DLYDDDDK"
ORIGIN
        1 agaattctta cttgtacagc tcgtccatcc caccaccaag cccggcgaac ttggcaactg
       61 cgtgttcgcg ttgtactacg aacatttcat tgtcactttc ctctaacctt tccaggcggt
      121 gatcaacggc atggataccg ggcatcttga tgttcccgac ggtctttttt gacctgtaag
      181 ttgttacgaa agagcaagac agatggccac caccatcaac tttcagtgcc atatgagtgt
      241 atcccctcag accaccatct gctggataca tcatctctgt attaggctcc caacccttgg
      301 tcttcttctg catcacggga ccattggagg gaaagtttac ccctctgact tggacgtggt
      361 aaacgagaca gccatcctca aggctggtgt cctgcatgac ggtgacgact ccaccatctt
      421 cgtatctcgt aactctttcc caagtaaaac cctcaggaaa ggactgttta aagaaatcag
      481 gaatgccttt cgggtacttg ataaaagtac ggctgccata catgaacgac gtggcaagaa
      541 tgtcaaaggc aaatggcagg ggtcctccct cgatgacttt gatcctcatg gtttgagttc
      601 ccatgtacgg attgccttct ccttcacctg tgcatttgaa ttggtggccg ttgaccgaac
      661 cttccatgac caccttcata cgcatatttt ccttgatcag ctcttcgccc ttagacacca
      721 tcggatcctt atcgtcatcg tcgtacagat cccga
//
