>Addgene plasmid #40260 | pcDNA3-mRuby2 | addgene partial sequence | sequence record 53644 | CMV-F 5'-CGCAAATGGGCGGTAGGCGTG-3'
CTCTCTGGCTAACTAGAGAACCCACTGCTTACTGGCTTATCGAAATTAATACGACTCACTATAGGGAGAC
CCAAGCTTGCGGCCGCCACCATGGTGCGGGGTTCTCATCATCATCATCATCATGGTATGGCTAGCATGAC
TGGTGGACAGCAAATGGGTCGGGATCTGTACGACGATGACGATAAGGATCCGATGGTGTCTAAGGGCGAA
GAGCTGATCAAGGAAAATATGCGTATGAAGGTGGTCATGGAAGGTTCGGTCAACGGCCACCAATTCAAAT
GCACAGGTGAAGGAGAAGGCAATCCGTACATGGGAACTCAAACCATGAGGATCAAAGTCATCGAGGGAGG
ACCCCTGCCATTTGCCTTTGACATTCTTGCCACGTCGTTCATGTATGGCAGCCGTACTTTTATCAAGTAC
CCGAAAGGCATTCCTGATTTCTTTAAACAGTCCTTTCCTGAGGGTTTTACTTGGGAAAGAGTTACGAGAT
ACGAAGATGGTGGAGTCGTCACCGTCATGCAGGACACCAGCCTTGAGGATGGCTGTCTCGTTTACCACGT
CCAAGTCAGAGGGGTAAACTTTCCCTCCAATGGTCCCGTGATGCAGAAGAAGACCAAGGGTTGGGAGCCT
AATACAGAGATGATGTATCCAGCAGATGGTGGTCTGAGGGGATACACTCATATGGCACTGAAAGTTGATG
GTGGTGGCCATCTGTCTTGCTCTTTCGTAACAACTTACAGGTCAAAAAAGACCGTCGGGAACATCAAGAT
GCCCGGTATCCATGCCGTTGATCACCGCCTGGAAAGGTTAGAGGAAAGTGACAATGAAATGTTCGTAGTA
CAACGCGAACACGCAGTTGCCAA
